>Addgene plasmid #27338 | LeGO-Cer2 | addgene full sequence | sequence record 354475 | Addgene NGS Result
ATCTTGAAGTTGGCCTTGATGCCGTTCTTCTGCTTGTCGGCGGTGATATAGACGTTGTCGCTGATGGCGT
TGTACTCCAGCTTGTGCCCCAGGATGTTGCCGTCCTCCTTGAAGTCGATGCCCTTCAGCTCGATGCGGTT
CACCAGGGTGTCGCCCTCGAACTTCACCTCGGCGCGGGTCTTGTAGTTGCCGTCGTCCTTGAAGAAGATG
GTGCGCTCCTGGACGTAGCCTTCGGGCATGGCGGACTTGAAGAAGTCGTGCTGCTTCATGTGGTCGGGGT
AGCGGGCGAAGCACTGCACGCCCCAGGTCAGGGTGGTCACGAGGGTGGGCCAGGGCACGGGCAGCTTGCC
GGTGGTGCAGATGAACTTCAGGGTCAGCTTGCCGTAGGTGGCATCGCCCTCGCCCTCGCCGGACACGCTG
AACTTGTGGCCGTTTACGTCGCCGTCCAGCTCGACCAGGATGGGCACCACCCCGGTGAACAGCTCCTCGC
CCTTGCTCACCATGGTGGCGGGATCCGGGCGACTCAGTCAATCGGAGGACTGGCGCGCCGAGTGAGGGGT
TGTGAGCTCTTTTATAGAGCTCGGGAAGCAGAAGCGCGCGAACAGAAGCGAGAAGCAGGCTGATTGGTTA
ATTCAAATAAGGCGCAGGGTCATTTCAGGTCCTTGGGGGAGCCTGGAAACATCTGATGGGTCTTAAGAAA
CTGCTGAGGGTTGGGCCATATCTGGGGACCATCTGTTCTTGGCCTCGGGCCGGGGCCGAAACTGCGGTGA
CCATCTGTTCTTGGCCCCGGGCCGGGGCCGAAACTGCTCACCGCAGATATCCTGTTTGGCCCAACGTTAG
CTATTTTCATGTACCCGCCCTTGATCTGAACTTCTCTATTCTTGGTTTGGTATTTTTCCATGCCTTGCAA
AATGGCGTTACTGCAGCTAGCTTGCCAAACCTACAGGTGGGGTCTTTCAGCGGCCGCTTAAGCTTGGAAC
CCTTAATATAACTTCGTATAATGTATGCTATACGAAGTTATTAGGTCCCTCGACCTGCTGGAATCTCGTG
AAGCGAGCTTATCGATACCGTCGACCTCGATAGAGCGGGCCCGGTACTAACCAAACTGGATCTCTGCTGT
CCCTGTAATAAACCCGAAAATTTTGAATTTTTGTAATTTGTTTTTGTAATTCTTTAGTTTGTATGTCTGT
TGCTATTATGTCTACTATTCTTTCCCCTGCACTGTACCCCCCAATCCCCCCTTTTCTTTTAAAATTGTGG
ATGAATACTGCCATTTGTCTGCAGAATTGGCGCACGCAGTGCCGATCCGTTCACTAATCGAATGGATCTG
TCTCTGTCTCTCTCTCCACCTTCTTCTTCTATTCCTTCGGGCCTGTCGGGTCCCCTCGGGGTTGGGAGGT
GGGTCTGAAACGATAATGGTGAATATCCCTGCCTAACTCTATTCACTATAGAAAGTACAGCAAAAACTAT
TCTTAAACCTACCAAGCCTCCTACTATCATTATGAATAATTTTATATACCACAGCCAATTTGTTATGTTA
AACCAATTCCACAAACTTGCCCATTTATCTAATTCCAATAATTCTTGTTCATTCTTTTCTTGCTGGTTTT
GCGATTCTTCAATTAAGGAGTGTATTAAGCTTGTGTAATTGTTAATTTCTCTGTCCCACTCCATCCAGGT
CGTGTGATTCCAAATCTGTTCCAGAGATTTATTACTCCAACTAGCATTCCAAGGCACAGCAGTGGTGCAA
ATGAGTTTTCCAGAGCAACCCCAAATCCCCAGGAGCTGTTGATCCTTTAGGTATCTTTCCACAGCCAGGA
TTCTTGCCTGGAGCTGCTTGATGCCCCAGACTGTGAGTTGCAACAGATGCTGTTGCGCCTCAATAGCCCT
CAGCAAATTGTTCTGCTGCTGCACTATACCAGACAATAATTGTCTGGCCTGTACCGTCAGCGTCATTGAC
GCTGCGCCCATAGTGCTTCCTGCTGCTCCCAAGAACCCAAGGAACAAAGCTCCTATTCCCACTGCTCTTT
TTTCTCTCTGCACCACTCTTCTCTTTGCCTTGGTGGGTGCTACTCCTAATGGTTCAATTTTTACTACTTT
ATATTTATATAATTCACTTCTCCAATTGTCCCTCATATCTCCTCCTCCAGGTCTGAAGATCAGCGGCCGG
CCGCTTGCTGTGCGGTGGTCTTACTTTTGTTTTGCTCTTCCTCTATCTTGTCTAAAGCTTCCTTGGTGTC
TTTTATCTCTATCCTTTGATGCACACAATAGAGGGTTGCTACTGTATTATATAATGATCTAAGTTCTTCT
GATCCTGTCTGAAGGGATGGTTGTAGCTGTCCCAGTATTTGTCTACAGCCTTCTGATGTTTCTAACAGGC
CAGGATTAACTGCGAATCGTTCTAGCTCCCTGCTTGCCCATACTATATGTTTTAATTTATATTTTTTCTT
TCCCCCTGGCCTTAACCGAATTTTTTCCCATCGCGATCTAATTCTCCCCCGCTTAATACTGACGCTCTCG
CACCCATCTCTCTCCTTCTAGCCTCCGCTAGTCAAAATTTTTGGCGTACTCACCAGTCGCCGCCCCTCGC
CTCTTGCCGTGCGCGCTTCAGCAAGCCGAGTCCTGCGTCGAGAGAGCTCCTCTGGTTTCCCTTTCGCTTT
CAAGTCCCTGTTCGGGCGCCACTGCTAGAGATTTTCCACACTGACTAAAAGGGTCTGAGGGATCTCTAGT
TACCAGAGTCACACAACAGACGGGCACACACTACTTGAAGCACTCAAGGCAAGCTTTATTGAGGCTTAAG
CAGTGGGTTCCCTAGTTAGCCAGAGAGCTCCCAGGCTCAGATCTGGTCTAACCAGAGAGACCCAGTACAG
GCAAAACGCGCTGCTTATATAGACCTCCCACCGTACACGCCTACCGCCCATTTGCGTCAATGGGGCGGAG
TTGTTACGACATTTTGGAAAGTCCCGTTGATTTTGGTGCCAAAACAAACTCCCATTGACGTCAATGGGGT
GGAGACTTGGAAATCCCCGTGAGTCAAACCGCTATCCACGCCCATTGATGTACTGCCAAAACCGCATCAC
CATGGTAATAGCGATGACTAATACGTAGATGTACTGCCAAGTAGGAAAGTCCCATAAGGTCATGTACTGG
GCATAATGCCAGGCGGGCCATTTACCGTCATTGACGTCAATAGGGGGCGTACTTGGCATATGATACACTT
GATGTACTGCCAAGTGGGCAGTTTACCGTAAATACTCCACCCATTGACGTCAATGGAAAGTCCCTATTGG
CGTTACTATGGGAACATACGTCATTATTGACGTCAATGGGCGGGGGTCGTTGGGCGGTCAGCCAGGCGGG
CCATTTACCGTAAGTTATGTAACGCGGAACTCCATATATGGGCTATGAACTAATGACCCCGTAATTGATT
ACTATTAATAACTAGTCAATAATCAATGTCAACGCGTATATCTGGCCCGTACATCGCGAAGCAGCGCAAA
ACGCCTAACCCTAAGCAGATTCTTCATGCAATTGTCGGTCAAGCCTTGCCTTGTTGTAGCTTAAATTTTG
CTCGCGCACTACTCAGCGACCTCCAACACACAAGCAGGGAGCAGATACTGGCTTAACTATGCGGCATCAG
AGCAGATTGTACTGAGAGTGCACCATAGGGGATCGGGAGATCTCCCGATCCGTCGACGTCAGGTGGCACT
TTTCGGGGAAATGTGCGCGGAACCCCTATTTGTTTATTTTTCTAAATACATTCAAATATGTATCCGCTCA
TGAGACAATAACCCTGATAAATGCTTCAATAATATTGAAAAAGGAAGAGTATGAGTATTCAACATTTCCG
TGTCGCCCTTATTCCCTTTTTTGCGGCATTTTGCCTTCCTGTTTTTGCTCACCCAGAAACGCTGGTGAAA
GTAAAAGATGCTGAAGATCAGTTGGGTGCACGAGTGGGTTACATCGAACTGGATCTCAACAGCGGTAAGA
TCCTTGAGAGTTTTCGCCCCGAAGAACGTTTTCCAATGATGAGCACTTTTAAAGTTCTGCTATGTGGCGC
GGTATTATCCCGTATTGACGCCGGGCAAGAGCAACTCGGTCGCCGCATACACTATTCTCAGAATGACTTG
GTTGAGTACTCACCAGTCACAGAAAAGCATCTTACGGATGGCATGACAGTAAGAGAATTATGCAGTGCTG
CCATAACCATGAGTGATAACACTGCGGCCAACTTACTTCTGACAACGATCGGAGGACCGAAGGAGCTAAC
CGCTTTTTTGCACAACATGGGGGATCATGTAACTCGCCTTGATCGTTGGGAACCGGAGCTGAATGAAGCC
ATACCAAACGACGAGCGTGACACCACGATGCCTGTAGCAATGGCAACAACGTTGCGCAAACTATTAACTG
GCGAACTACTTACTCTAGCTTCCCGGCAACAATTAATAGACTGGATGGAGGCGGATAAAGTTGCAGGACC
ACTTCTGCGCTCGGCCCTTCCGGCTGGCTGGTTTATTGCTGATAAATCTGGAGCCGGTGAGCGTGGGTCT
CGCGGTATCATTGCAGCACTGGGGCCAGATGGTAAGCCCTCCCGTATCGTAGTTATCTACACGACGGGGA
GTCAGGCAACTATGGATGAACGAAATAGACAGATCGCTGAGATAGGTGCCTCACTGATTAAGCATTGGTA
ACTGTCAGACCAAGTTTACTCATATATACTTTAGATTGATTTAAAACTTCATTTTTAATTTAAAAGGATC
TAGGTGAAGATCCTTTTTGATAATCTCATGACCAAAATCCCTTAACGTGAGTTTTCGTTCCACTGAGCGT
CAGACCCCGTAGAAAAGATCAAAGGATCTTCTTGAGATCCTTTTTTTCTGCGCGTAATCTGCTGCTTGCA
AACAAAAAAACCACCGCTACCAGCGGTGGTTTGTTTGCCGGATCAAGAGCTACCAACTCTTTTTCCGAAG
GTAACTGGCTTCAGCAGAGCGCAGATACCAAATACTGTTCTTCTAGTGTAGCCGTAGTTAGGCCACCACT
TCAAGAACTCTGTAGCACCGCCTACATACCTCGCTCTGCTAATCCTGTTACCAGTGGCTGCTGCCAGTGG
CGATAAGTCGTGTCTTACCGGGTTGGACTCAAGACGATAGTTACCGGATAAGGCGCAGCGGTCGGGCTGA
ACGGGGGGTTCGTGCACACAGCCCAGCTTGGAGCGAACGACCTACACCGAACTGAGATACCTACAGCGTG
AGCTATGAGAAAGCGCCACGCTTCCCGAAGGGAGAAAGGCGGACAGGTATCCGGTAAGCGGCAGGGTCGG
AACAGGAGAGCGCACGAGGGAGCTTCCAGGGGGAAACGCCTGGTATCTTTATAGTCCTGTCGGGTTTCGC
CACCTCTGACTTGAGCGTCGATTTTTGTGATGCTCGTCAGGGGGGCGGAGCCTATGGAAAAACGCCAGCA
ACGCGGCCTTTTTACGGTTCCTGGCCTTTTGCTGGCCTTTTGCTCACATGCTGCTAGAGATTTTCCACAC
TGACTAAAAGGGTCTGAGGGATCTCTAGTTACCAGAGTCACACAACAGACGGGCACACACTACTTGAAGC
ACTCAAGGCAAGCTTTATTGAGGCTTAAGCAGTGGGTTCCCTAGTTAGCCAGAGAGCTCCCAGGCTCAGA
TCTGGTCTAACCAGAGAGACCCAGTACAGTCCGGATGCAGCTCTCGGGCCATGTGATGAAATGCTAGGCG
GCTGTCAAACCTCCACTCTAATACTTCTCTCTCCGGGTCATCCATCCCATGCAGGCTCACAGGGTGTAAC
AAGCGGGTGTTCTCTCCTTCATTGGCTTCTTCTACCTTCTCTTGCTCAACTGGTACTAGCTTGTAGCACC
ATCCAAAGGTCAGTGGATATCTGATCCCTGGCCCTGGTGTGTAGTTCTGCCAATCAGGGAAGTAGCCTTG
TGTGTGGTAGATCCACAGATCAAGGATATCTTGTCTTCGTTGGGAGTGAATTAGCCCTTCCAGTCCCCCC
TTTTCTTTTAAAAAGTGGCTAAGATCTACAGCTGCCTTGTAAGTCATTGGTCTTAAAGGTACCTGAGGTG
TGACTGGAAAACCCACCTCCTCCTCCTCTTGTGCTTCTAGCCAGGCACAATCAGCATTGGTAGCTGCTGT
ATTGCTACTTGTGATTGCTCCATGTTTTTCTAGGTCTCGATCGAGGTCGACGGTATCGATGCGGGGAGGC
GGCCCAAAGGGAGATCCGACTCGTCTGAGGGCGAAGGCGAAGACGCGGAAGAGGCCGCAGAGCCGGCAGC
AGGCCGCGGGAAGGAAGGTCCGCTGGATTGAGGGCCGAAGGGACGTAGCAGAAGGACGTCCCGCGCAGAA
TCCAGGTGGCAACACAGGCGAGCAGCCAAGGAAAGGACGATGATTTCCCCGACAACACCACGGAATTGTC
AGTGCCCAACAGCCGAGCCCCTGTCCAGCAGCGGGCAAGGCAGGCGGCGATGAGTTCCGCCGTGGCAATA
GGGAGGGGGAAAGCGAAAGTCCCGGAAAGGAGCTGACAGGTGGTGGCAATGCCCCAACCAGTGGGGGTTG
CGTCAGCAAACACAGTGCACACCACGCCACGTTGCCTGACAACGGGCCACAACTCCTCATAAAGAGACAG
CAACCAGGATTTATACAAGGAGGAGAAAATGAAAGCCATACGGGAAGCAATAGCATGATACAAAGGCATT
AAAGCAGCGTATCCACATAGCGTAAAAGGAGCAACATAGTTAAGAATACCAGTCAATCTTTCACAAATTT
TGTAATCCAGAGGTTGATTATCGATAAGCTTGATATCGAATTGTACCTAGTGGAACCGGAACCCTTAAAC
ATGTATAACTTCGTATAATGTATGCTATACGAAGTTATTAGGTCCCTCGACGAATTCTTACTTGTACAGC
TCGTCCATGCCGAGAGTGATCCCGGCGGCGGTCACGAACTCCAGCAGGACCATGTGATCGCGCTTCTCGT
TGGGGTCTTTGCTCAGCTTGGACTGGGTGCTCAGGTAGTGGTTGTCGGGCAGCAGCACGGGGCCGTCGCC
GATGGGGGTGTTCTGCTGGTAGTGGTCGGCGAGCTGCACGCTGCCGTCCTCGATGTTGTGGCGG
Features (pLannotate 1.2.2; 22 found; start..end, strand, type, name):
    515..921     -  promoter       SFFV promoter: spleen focus-forming virus long terminal repeat (LTR) promoter
    988..1021    -  protein_bind   loxP: Cre-mediated recombination occurs in the 8-bp core sequence (GCATACAT). Cre recombinase
   1056..1080    +  misc_feature   MCS (fragment): pBluescript multiple cloning site
   1137..1254    -  misc_feature   cPPT/CTS: central polypurine tract and central termination sequence of HIV-1
   1304..1404    -  CDS            Rev (fragment): human immunodeficiency virus 1 (HIV-1) Rev protein; rev; enhances nuclear export of unspliced and incompletely spliced viral mRNAs
   1781..2014    -  misc_feature   RRE: The Rev response element (RRE) of HIV-1 allows for Rev-dependent mRNA export from the nucleus to the cytoplasm.
   2189..2527    -  CDS            HIV-1 gag (fragment): gag protein from human immunodeficiency virus 1; gag
   2511..2636    -  misc_feature   HIV-1 Ψ: packaging signal of human immunodeficiency virus type 1
   2683..2863    -  LTR            5' LTR (truncated): truncated 5' long terminal repeat (LTR) from HIV-1
   2881..3080    -  promoter       CMV promoter: human cytomegalovirus (CMV) immediate early promoter
   3081..3460    -  enhancer       CMV enhancer: human cytomegalovirus immediate early enhancer
   3615..3667    +  misc_feature   bom (fragment): basis of mobility region from pBR322
   3726..3830    +  promoter       AmpR promoter: bla
   3831..4691    +  CDS            AmpR: β-lactamase; bla; confers resistance to ampicillin, carbenicillin, and related antibiotics
   4862..5450    +  rep_origin     ori: high-copy-number ColE1/pMB1/pBR322/pUC origin of replication
   5512..5692    -  LTR            5' LTR (truncated): truncated 5' long terminal repeat (LTR) from HIV-1
   5699..6199    -  CDS            nef (fragment): NEF_HV1LA - Experimental evidence at protein level: Swiss-Prot protein existence level 1. Extracellular Nef protein targets CD4(+) T-lymphocytes for apoptosis by interacting with CXCR4 surface receptors. From Human immunodeficiency virus type 1 group M subtype B (isolate Lai) (HIV-1).
   6201..6220    -  misc_feature   MCS (fragment): pBluescript multiple cloning site
   6221..6809    -  misc_feature   WPRE: woodchuck hepatitis virus posttranscriptional regulatory element
   6809..6832    -  misc_feature   MCS (fragment): pBluescript multiple cloning site
   6865..6898    -  protein_bind   loxP: Cre-mediated recombination occurs in the 8-bp core sequence (GCATACAT). Cre recombinase
   6918..503     -  CDS            mCerulean (across the origin): enhanced monomeric variant of CFP (Rizzo et al., 2004) mammalian codon-optimized
