[The description below was written by a language model from this plasmid's Addgene catalogue record and pLannotate feature annotations shown in this document.]
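Description:
LeGO-Cer2 is an HIV-1-derived, third-generation lentiviral vector from the LeGO ("lentiviral gene ontology") series, built on a backbone descended from pLentiLox3.7 and intended for stable fluorescent marking of mammalian cells. In bacteria it is maintained as a high-copy plasmid through a ColE1/pUC-type origin and selected with ampicillin via the β-lactamase gene. The sequenced record is about 7.1 kb.

The viral genome is transcribed in packaging cells from a CMV enhancer/promoter fused to a truncated 5′ LTR, which makes genomic RNA production independent of Tat. Downstream lie the Ψ packaging signal with an adjoining gag fragment, the Rev response element for Rev-dependent nuclear export, and the cPPT/CTS, which generally improves nuclear import and transduction. The payload is a spleen focus-forming virus (SFFV) LTR promoter driving the cyan fluorescent protein Cerulean (annotated as mCerulean, about 720 bp, cloned between BamHI and EcoRI). It is followed by a WPRE to enhance transcript stability and expression, then a nef-derived fragment and the 3′ LTR. The annotation software labels that LTR as a second truncated 5′ LTR. Two loxP sites flank the SFFV–Cerulean cassette, one upstream of the promoter and one just after the reporter. In principle this allows Cre-mediated excision of the marker after integration, although the record does not state this as an intended use.

Because the plasmid carries no viral structural or enzymatic genes, particles are produced by co-transfection with second- or third-generation packaging plasmids plus an envelope construct such as VSV-G. As one member of a multicolour panel, it is typically used to label cell populations in cyan for tracking or for combination with other LeGO colours.
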