Addgene plasmid #27338: LeGO-Cer2
Depositing lab: Boris Fehse. Depositing organization: Universitaetsklinikum Hamburg-Eppendorf. Publication: A multicolor panel of novel lentiviral "gene ontology" (LeGO) vectors for functional gene analysis. Weber K, Bartsch U, Stocking C, Fehse B. Mol Ther. 2008 Apr . 16(4):698-706. 10.1038/mt.2008.6 PubMed 18362927.
Backbone
  Vector backbone: LeGO
  Backbone size w/o insert (bp): 6417
  Vector type: Mammalian Expression, Lentiviral
Growth in bacteria
  Bacterial resistance: Ampicillin, 100 μg/mL
  Growth temperature: 37°C
  Growth strain: Stbl3
  Growth instructions: Any (like TOP10, XL10-Gold or Stbl)
  Copy number: High Copy
Gene/Insert
  Gene/Insert name: SFFV promoter, Cerulean
  Insert size (bp): 720
  Cloning method: Restriction Enzyme; 5′ cloning site BamHI (not destroyed); 3′ cloning site EcoRI (not destroyed)
  Sequencing primers: 5′ GAGCTCACAACCCCTCACTC
Resource information
  A portion of this plasmid was derived from a plasmid made by: The Cerulean cDNA is from the lab of Dave Piston (http://medschool.mc.vanderbilt.edu/piston_lab). The lenti backbone is a derivative of pLentiLox3.7 developed at the MIT (http://web.mit.edu/jacks-lab/protocols/pll37.htm).
Terms and licenses: Academic/Nonprofit Terms; Industry Terms: Not Available to Industry
Depositor comments: HIV-1 derived third generation lentiviral vector for stable cell marking. Use second generation (like psPAX2) or third generation (like pMDLg/pRRE + pRSV-Rev) systems for packaging in addition to a VSV-G expressing plasmid (or another envelope protein). Please visit the LeGO-Vector home page for more information: http://www.LentiGO-Vectors.de
How to cite: LeGO-Cer2 was a gift from Boris Fehse (Addgene plasmid # 27338 ; http://n2t.net/addgene:27338 ; RRID:Addgene_27338)
